>Addgene plasmid #168269 | pMRX-IPU-FLAG-NEK9 | addgene full sequence | sequence record 331443 | Addgene NGS Result
CGCCAGTCCTCCGATTGACTGAGTCGCCCGGGTACCCGTGTATCCAATAAACCCTCTTGCAGTTGCATCC
GACTTGTGGTCTCGCTGTTCCTTGGGAGGGTCTCCTCTGAGTGATTGACTACCCGTCAGCGGGGGTCTTT
CACATGCAGCATGTATCAAAATTAATTTGGTTTTTTTTCTTAAGTATTTACATTAAATGGCCATAGTTGC
ATTAATGAATCGGCCAACGCGCGGGGAGAGGCGGTTTGCGTATTGGGCGCTCTTCCGCTTCCTCGCTCAC
TGACTCGCTGCGCTCGGTCGTTCGGCTGCGGCGAGCGGTATCAGCTCACTCAAAGGCGGTAATACGGTTA
TCCACAGAATCAGGGGATAACGCAGGAAAGAACATGTGAGCAAAAGGCCAGCAAAAGGCCAGGAACCGTA
AAAAGGCCGCGTTGCTGGCGTTTTTCCATAGGCTCCGCCCCCCTGACGAGCATCACAAAAATCGACGCTC
AAGTCAGAGGTGGCGAAACCCGACAGGACTATAAAGATACCAGGCGTTTCCCCCTGGAAGCTCCCTCGTG
CGCTCTCCTGTTCCGACCCTGCCGCTTACCGGATACCTGTCCGCCTTTCTCCCTTCGGGAAGCGTGGCGC
TTTCTCATAGCTCACGCTGTAGGTATCTCAGTTCGGTGTAGGTCGTTCGCTCCAAGCTGGGCTGTGTGCA
CGAACCCCCCGTTCAGCCCGACCGCTGCGCCTTATCCGGTAACTATCGTCTTGAGTCCAACCCGGTAAGA
CACGACTTATCGCCACTGGCAGCAGCCACTGGTAACAGGATTAGCAGAGCGAGGTATGTAGGCGGTGCTA
CAGAGTTCTTGAAGTGGTGGCCTAACTACGGCTACACTAGAAGAACAGTATTTGGTATCTGCGCTCTGCT
GAAGCCAGTTACCTTCGGAAAAAGAGTTGGTAGCTCTTGATCCGGCAAACAAACCACCGCTGGTAGCGGT
GGTTTTTTTGTTTGCAAGCAGCAGATTACGCGCAGAAAAAAAGGATCTCAAGAAGATCCTTTGATCTTTT
CTACGGGGTCTGACGCTCAGTGGAACGAAAACTCACGTTAAGGGATTTTGGTCATGAGATTATCAAAAAG
GATCTTCACCTAGATCCTTTTGCGGCCGGCCGCAAATCAATCTAAAGTATATATGAGTAAACTTGGTCTG
ACAGTTACCAATGCTTAATCAGTGAGGCACCTATCTCAGCGATCTGTCTATTTCGTTCATCCATAGTTGC
CTGACTCCCCGTCGTGTAGATAACTACGATACGGGAGGGCTTACCATCTGGCCCCAGTGCTGCAATGATA
CCGCGAGACCCACGCTCACCGGCTCCAGATTTATCAGCAATAAACCAGCCAGCCGGAAGGGCCGAGCGCA
GAAGTGGTCCTGCAACTTTATCCGCCTCCATCCAGTCTATTAATTGTTGCCGGGAAGCTAGAGTAAGTAG
TTCGCCAGTTAATAGTTTGCGCAACGTTGTTGCCATTGCTACAGGCATCGTGGTGTCACGCTCGTCGTTT
GGTATGGCTTCATTCAGCTCCGGTTCCCAACGATCAAGGCGAGTTACATGATCCCCCATGTTGTGCAAAA
AAGCGGTTAGCTCCTTCGGTCCTCCGATCGTTGTCAGAAGTAAGTTGGCCGCAGTGTTATCACTCATGGT
TATGGCAGCACTGCATAATTCTCTTACTGTCATGCCATCCGTAAGATGCTTTTCTGTGACTGGTGAGTAC
TCAACCAAGTCATTCTGAGAATAGTGTATGCGGCGACCGAGTTGCTCTTGCCCGGCGTCAACACGGGATA
ATACCGCGCCACATAGCAGAACTTTAAAAGTGCTCATCATTGGAAAACGTTCTTCGGGGCGAAAACTCTC
AAGGATCTTACCGCTGTTGAGATCCAGTTCGATGTAACCCACTCGTGCACCCAACTGATCTTCAGCATCT
TTTACTTTCACCAGCGTTTCTGGGTGAGCAAAAACAGGAAGGCAAAATGCCGCAAAAAAGGGAATAAGGG
CGACACGGAAATGTTGAATACTCATACTCTTCCTTTTTCAATATTATTGAAGCATTTATCAGGGTTATTG
TCTCATGAGCGGATACATATTTGAATGTATTTAGAAAAATAAACAAATAGGGGTTCCGCGCACATTTCCC
CGAAAAGTGCCACCTGACGTCTAAGAAACCATTATTATCATGACATTAACCTATAAAAATAGGCGTATCA
CGAGGCCCTTTCGTCTTCACTATAGGAGCTTGGCCCATTGCATACGTTGTATCCATATCATAATATGTAC
ATTTATATTGGCTCATGTCCAACATTACCGCCATGTTGACATTGATTATTGACTAGTTATTAATAGTAAT
CAATTACGGGGTCATTAGTTCATAGCCCATATATGGAGTTCCGCGTTACATAACTTACGGTAAATGGCCC
GCCTGGCTGACCGCCCAACGACCCCCGCCCATTGACGTCAATAATGACGTATGTTCCCATAGTAACGCCA
ATAGGGACTTTCCATTGACGTCAATGGGTGGAGTATTTACGGTAAACTGCCCACTTGGCAGTACATCAAG
TGTATCATATGCCAAGTACGCCCCCTATTGACGTCAATGACGGTAAATGGCCCGCCTGGCATTATGCCCA
GTACATGACCTTATGGGACTTTCCTACTTGGCAGTACATCTACGTATTAGTCATCGCTATTACCATGCTA
GAGAACCATCAGATGTTTCCAGGGTGCCCCAAGGACCTGAAATGACCCTGTGCCTTATTTGAACTAACCA
ATCAGTTCGCTTCTCGCTTCTGTTCGCGCGCTTCTGCTCCCCGAGCTCAATAAAAGAGCCCACAACCCCT
CACTCGGCGCGCCAGTCCTCCGATTGACTGAGTCGCCCGGGTACCCGTGTATCCAATAAACCCTCTTGCA
GTTGCATCCGACTTGTGGTCTCGCTGTTCCTTGGGAGGGTCTCCTCTGAGTGATTGACTACCCGTCAGCG
GGGGTCTTTCATTTGGGGGCTCGTCCGGGATCGGGAGACCCCTGCCCAGGGACCACCGACCCACCACCGG
GAGGTAAGCTGGCCAGCAACTTATCTGTGTCTGTCCGATTGTCTAGTGTCTATGACTGATTTTATGCGCC
TGCGTCGGTACTAGTTAGCTAACTAGCTCTGTATCTGGCGGACCCGTGGTGGAACTGACGAGTTCGGAAC
ACCCGGCCGCAACCCTGGGAGACGTCCCAGGGACTTCGGGGGCCGTTTTTGTGGCCCGACCTGAGTCCAA
AAATCCCGATCGTTTTGGACTCTTTGGTGCACCCCCCTTAGAGGAGGGATATGTGGTTCTGGTAGGAGAC
GAGAACCTAAAACAGTTCCCGCCTCCGTCTGAATTTTTGCTTTCGGTTTGGGACCGAAGCCGCGCCGCGC
GTCTTGTCTGCTGCAGCATCGTTCTGTGTTGTCTCTGTCTGACTGTGTTTCTGTATTTGTCTGAAAATAT
GGGCCCGGGCCAGACTGTTACCACTCCCTTAAGTTTGACCTTAGGTCACTGGAAAGATGTCGAGCGGATC
GCTCACAACCAGTCGGTAGATGTCAAGAAGAGACGTTGGGTTACCTTCTGCTCTGCAGAATGGCCAACCT
TTAACGTCGGATGGCCGCGAGACGGCACCTTTAACCGAGACCTCATCACCCAGGTTAAGATCAAGGTCTT
TTCACCTGGCCCGCATGGACACCCAGACCAGGTCCCCTACATCGTGACCTGGGAAGCCTTGGCTTTTGAC
CCCCCTCCCTGGGTCAAGCCCTTTGTACACCCTAAGCCTCCGCCTCCTCTTCCTCCATCCGCCCCGTCTC
TCCCCCTTGAACCTCCTCGTTCGACCCCGCCTCGATCCTCCCTTTATCCAGCCCTCACTCCTTCTCTAGG
CGCCCCCATATGGCCATATGAGATCTTATATGGGGCACCCCCGCCCCTTGTAAACTTCCCTGACCCTGAC
ATGACAAGAGTTACTAACAGCCCCTCTCTCCAAGCTCACTTACAGGCTCTCTACTTAGTCCAGCACGAAG
TCTGGAGACCTCTGGCGGCAGCCTACCAAGAACAACTGGACCGACCGGTGGTACCTCACCCTTACCGAGT
CGGCGACACAGTGTGGGTCCGCCGACACCAGACTAAGAACCTAGAACCTCGCTGGAAAGGACCTTACACA
GTCCTGCTGACCACCCCCACCGCCCTCAAAGTAGACGGCATCGCAGCTTGGATACACGCCGCCCACGTGA
AGGCTGCCGACCCCGGGGGTGGACCATCCTCTAGACTGCCGGATCTGCCATCGATATAAAGCTTGCCACC
ATGGACTACAAAGACCATGACGGTGATTATAAAGATCATGACATCGACTACAAGGATGACGATGACAAGG
GTTCAGGCTCGGGATCCTCGGTGCTGGGCGAGTACGAGCGACACTGCGATTCCATCAACTCGGACTTTGG
GAGCGAGTCCGGGGGTTGCGGGGACTCGAGTCCGGGGCCTAGCGCCAGTCAGGGGCCGCGAGCCGGCGGC
GGCGCGGCGGAGCAGGAGGAACTGCACTACATCCCCATCCGCGTCCTGGGCCGCGGCGCCTTCGGGGAAG
CCACGCTGTACCGCCGCACCGAGGATGACTCACTGGTTGTGTGGAAGGAAGTCGATTTGACCCGGCTGTC
TGAGAAGGAACGTCGTGATGCCTTGAATGAGATAGTTATTCTGGCACTGCTGCAGCACGACAACATTATT
GCCTACTACAATCACTTCATGGACAATACCACGCTGCTGATTGAGCTGGAATATTGTAATGGAGGGAACC
TGTATGACAAAATCCTTCGTCAGAAGGACAAGTTGTTTGAGGAAGAGATGGTGGTGTGGTACCTATTTCA
GATTGTTTCAGCAGTGAGCTGCATCCATAAAGCTGGAATCCTTCATAGAGATATAAAGACATTAAATATT
TTTCTGACCAAGGCAAACCTGATAAAACTTGGAGATTATGGCCTAGCAAAGAAACTTAATTCTGAGTATT
CCATGGCTGAGACGCTTGTGGGAACCCCATATTACATGTCTCCAGAGCTCTGTCAAGGAGTAAAGTACAA
TTTCAAGTCTGATATCTGGGCAGTTGGCTGCGTCATTTTTGAACTGCTTACCTTAAAGAGGACGTTTGAT
GCTACAAACCCACTTAACCTGTGTGTGAAGATCGTGCAAGGAATTCGGGCCATGGAAGTTGACTCTAGCC
AGTACTCTTTGGAATTGATCCAAATGGTTCATTCGTGCCTTGACCAGGATCCTGAGCAGAGACCTACTGC
AGATGAACTTCTAGATCGCCCTCTTCTCAGGAAACGCAGGAGAGAGATGGAGGAAAAAGTCACTCTGCTT
AATGCACCTACAAAGAGACCAAGGTCAAGCACTGTGACTGAAGCACCCATTGCTGTAGTAACATCACGAA
CCAGTGAAGTCTATGTTTGGGGTGGTGGAAAATCCACCCCCCAGAAACTGGATGTTATCAAGAGTGGCTG
TAGTGCCCGGCAGGTCTGTGCAGGGAATACCCACTTTGCTGTGGTCACAGTGGAGAAGGAACTGTACACT
TGGGTGAACATGCAAGGAGGCACTAAACTCCATGGTCAGCTGGGCCATGGAGACAAAGCCTCCTATCGAC
AGCCAAAGCATGTGGAAAAGTTGCAAGGCAAAGCTATCCGTCAGGTGTCATGTGGTGATGATTTCACTGT
CTGTGTGACTGATGAGGGTCAGCTCTATGCCTTCGGATCAGATTATTATGGCTGCATGGGGGTGGACAAA
GTTGCTGGCCCTGAAGTGCTAGAACCCATGCAGCTGAACTTCTTCCTCAGCAATCCAGTGGAGCAGGTCT
CCTGTGGAGATAATCATGTGGTGGTTCTGACACGAAACAAGGAAGTCTATTCTTGGGGCTGTGGCGAATA
TGGACGACTGGGTTTGGATTCAGAAGAGGATTATTATACACCACAAAAGGTGGATGTTCCCAAGGCCTTG
ATTATTGTTGCAGTTCAATGTGGCTGTGATGGGACATTTCTGTTGACCCAGTCAGGCAAAGTGCTGGCCT
GTGGACTCAATGAATTCAATAAGCTGGGTCTGAATCAGTGCATGTCGGGAATTATCAACCATGAAGCATA
CCATGAAGTTCCCTACACAACGTCCTTTACCTTGGCCAAACAGTTGTCCTTTTATAAGATCCGTACCATT
GCCCCAGGCAAGACTCACACAGCTGCTATTGATGAGCGAGGCCGGCTGCTGACCTTTGGCTGCAACAAGT
GTGGGCAGCTGGGCGTTGGGAACTACAAGAAGCGTCTGGGAATCAACCTGTTGGGGGGACCCCTTGGTGG
GAAGCAAGTGATCAGGGTCTCCTGCGGTGATGAGTTTACCATTGCTGCCACTGATGATAATCACATTTTT
GCCTGGGGCAATGGTGGTAATGGCCGCCTGGCAATGACCCCCACAGAGAGACCACATGGCTCTGATATCT
GTACCTCATGGCCTCGGCCTATTTTTGGATCTCTGCATCATGTCCCGGACCTGTCTTGCCGTGGATGGCA
TACCATTCTCATCGTTGAGAAAGTATTGAATTCTAAGACCATCCGTTCCAATAGCAGTGGCTTATCCATT
GGAACTGTGTTTCAGAGCTCTAGCCCGGGAGGAGGCGGCGGGGGCGGCGGTGGTGAAGAAGAGGACAGTC
AGCAGGAATCTGAAACTCCTGACCCAAGTGGAGGCTTCCGAGGAACAATGGAAGCAGACCGAGGAATGGA
AGGTTTAATCAGTCCCACAGAGGCCATGGGGAACAGTAATGGGGCCAGCAGCTCCTGTCCTGGCTGGCTT
CGAAAGGAGCTGGAAAATGCAGAATTTATCCCCATGCCTGACAGCCCATCTCCTCTCAGTGCAGCGTTTT
CAGAATCTGAGAAAGATACCCTGCCCTATGAAGAGCTGCAAGGACTCAAAGTGGCCTCTGAAGCTCCTTT
GGAACACAAACCCCAAGTAGAAGCCTCGTCACCTCGGCTGAATCCTGCAGTAACCTGTGCTGGGAAGGGA
ACACCACTGACTCCTCCTGCGTGTGCGTGCAGCTCTCTGCAGGTGGAGGTTGAGAGATTGCAGGGTCTGG
TGTTAAAGTGTCTGGCTGAACAACAGAAGCTACAGCAAGAAAACCTCCAGATTTTTACCCAACTGCAGAA
GTTGAACAAGAAATTAGAAGGAGGGCAGCAGGTGGGGATGCATTCCAAAGGAACTCAGACAGCAAAGGAA
GAGATGGAAATGGATCCAAAGCCTGACTTAGATTCAGATTCCTGGTGCCTCCTGGGAACAGACTCCTGTA
GACCCAGCCTCTAGGAATTCGGGTCTCGAGAGCGGCCGCTACGTAAATTCCGCCCCCCCCCCTAACGTTA
CTGGCCGAAGCCGCTTGGAATAAGGCCGGTGTGCGTTTGTCTATATGTTATTTTCCACCATATTGCCGTC
TTTTGGCAATGTGAGGGCCCGGAAACCTGGCCCTGTCTTCTTGACGAGCATTCCTAGGGGTCTTTCCCCT
CTCGCCAAAGGAATGCAAGGTCTGTTGAATGTCGTGAAGGAAGCAGTTCCTCTGGAAGTTTCTTGAAGAC
AAACAACGTCTGTAGCGACCCTTTGCAGGCAGCGGAACCCCCCACCTGGCGACAGGTGCCTCTGCGGCCA
AAAGCCACGTGTATAAGATACACCTGCAAAGGCGGCACAACCCCAGTGCCACGTTGTGAGTTGGATAGTT
GTGGAAAGAGTCAAATGGCTCTCCTCAAGCGTATTCAACAAGGGGCTGAAGGATGCCCAGAAGGTACCCC
ATTGTATGGGATCTGATCTGGGGCCTCGGTGCACATGCTTTACATGTGTTTAGTCGAGGTTAAAAAAACG
TCTAGGCCCCCCGAACCACGGGGACGTGGTTTTCCTTTGAAAAACACGATGATAATATGGCCACAACCGT
CGACATGACCGAGTACAAGCCCACGGTGCGCCTCGCCACCCGCGACGACGTCCCCCGGGCCGTACGCACC
CTCGCCGCCGCGTTCGCCGACTACCCCGCCACGCGCCACACCGTCGACCCGGACCGCCACATCGAGCGGG
TCACCGAGCTGCAAGAACTCTTCCTCACGCGCGTCGGGCTCGACATCGGCAAGGTGTGGGTCGCGGACGA
CGGCGCCGCGGTGGCGGTCTGGACCACGCCGGAGAGCGTCGAAGCGGGGGCGGTGTTCGCCGAGATCGGC
CCGCGCATGGCCGAGTTGAGCGGTTCCCGGCTGGCCGCGCAGCAACAGATGGAAGGCCTCCTGGCGCCGC
ACCGGCCCAAGGAGCCCGCGTGGTTCCTGGCCACCGTCGGCGTCTCGCCCGACCACCAGGGCAAGGGTCT
GGGCAGCGCCGTCGTGCTCCCCGGAGTGGAGGCGGCCGAGCGCGCCGGGGTGCCCGCCTTCCTGGAGACC
TCCGCGCCCCGCAACCTCCCCTTCTACGAGCGGCTCGGCTTCACCGTCACCGCCGACGTCGAGGTGCCCG
AAGGACCGCGCACCTGGTGCATGACCCGCAAGCCCGGTGCCTGAGTCGACCGCCCGCCCCACGACCCGCA
GCGCCCGACCGAAAGGAGCGCACGACCCCATGGCTCGACGATAAAATAAAAGATTTTATTTAGTCTCCAG
AAAAAGGGGGGAATGAAAGACCCCACCTGTAGGTTTGGCAAGCTAGCTTAAGTAACGCCATTTTGCAAGG
CATGGAAAAATACATAACTGAGAATAGAGAAGTTCAGATCAAGGTCAGGAACAGATGGAACAGCTGAATA
TGGGCCAAACAGGATATCTGTGGTAAGCAGTTCCTGCCCCGGCTCAGGGCCAAGAACAGATGGAACAGCT
GAATATGGGCCAAACAGGATATCTGTGGTAAGCAGTTCCTGCCCCGGCTCAGGGCCAAGAACAGATGGTC
CCCAGATGCGGTCCAGCCCTCAGCAGTTTCTAGAGAACCATCAGATGTTTCCAGGGTGCCCCAAGGACCT
GAAATGACCCTGTGCCTTATTTGAACTAACCAATCAGTTCGCTTCTCGCTTCTGTTCGCGCGCTTCTGCT
CCCCGAGCTCAATAAAAGAGCCCACAACCCCTCACTCGGGG
Features (pLannotate 1.2.2; 15 found; start..end, strand, type, name):
    208..260     -  CDS            lacI (fragment): lac repressor; lacI; The lac repressor binds to the lac operator to inhibit transcription in E. coli. This inhibition can be relieved by adding lactose or isopropyl-β-D-thiogalactopyranoside (IPTG).
    443..1031    -  rep_origin     ori: high-copy-number ColE1/pMB1/pBR322/pUC origin of replication
   1195..2055    -  CDS            AmpR: β-lactamase; bla; confers resistance to ampicillin, carbenicillin, and related antibiotics
   2056..2160    -  promoter       AmpR promoter: bla
   2348..2727    +  enhancer       CMV enhancer: human cytomegalovirus immediate early enhancer
   2728..3023    +  LTR            3' LTR (ΔU3) (fragment): self-inactivating 3' long terminal repeat (LTR) from Moloney murine leukemia virus
   3086..3443    +  misc_feature   MMLV Ψ: packaging signal of Moloney murine leukemia virus (MMLV)
   3508..3924    +  CDS            gag (truncated): truncated Moloney murine leukemia virus (MMLV) gag gene lacking the start codon
   3934..4308    +  misc_feature   pol region: Moloney murine leukemia virus (MMLV) pol region containing the splice acceptor site
   4344..4409    +  CDS            3xFLAG: three tandem FLAG® epitope tags, followed by an enterokinase cleavage site
   4428..7361    +  CDS            NEK9: NEK9_HUMAN - Also known as KIAA1995, NEK8, NERCC. Experimental evidence at protein level: Swiss-Prot protein existence level 1. Pleiotropic regulator of mitotic progression, participating in the control of spindle dynamics and chromosome separation. Phosphorylates different histones, myelin basic protein, beta-casein, and BICD2. Phosphorylates histone H3 on serine and threonine residues and beta-casein on serine residues. Important for G1/S transition and S phase progression. Phosphorylates NEK6 and NEK7 and stimulates their activity by releasing the autoinhibitory functions of Tyr-108 and Tyr
   7403..7978    +  misc_feature   IRES2: internal ribosome entry site (IRES) of the encephalomyocarditis virus (EMCV)
   7985..8584    +  CDS            PuroR: puromycin N-acetyltransferase; pac from Streptomyces alboniger; confers resistance to puromycin
   8692..8813    +  LTR            3' LTR (ΔU3) (fragment): self-inactivating 3' long terminal repeat (LTR) from Moloney murine leukemia virus
   8814..142     +  LTR            LTR (across the origin): long terminal repeat from Moloney murine leukemia virus
