[The description below was written by a language model from this plasmid's Addgene catalogue record and pLannotate feature annotations shown in this document.]
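Description:
pMRX-IPU-FLAG-NEK9 is a Moloney murine leukemia virus (MMLV)-based retroviral expression plasmid built on the pMRX-IP backbone, itself derived from the pMX vector family, and is catalogued as a mammalian expression vector for human NEK9 (NIMA related kinase 9). It is maintained in E. coli through a high-copy ColE1/pUC-type origin and an ampicillin resistance gene (β-lactamase with its own promoter). The catalogue gives a total size of 9,177 bp, while the annotated full sequence is 9,141 nt, a small discrepancy the record does not explain.

The viral cassette begins with a CMV immediate-early enhancer fused to partial MMLV LTR sequence, a hybrid 5′ LTR arrangement that typically drives strong genomic RNA transcription in packaging cells. This is followed by the MMLV Ψ packaging signal, a truncated gag lacking its start codon, and a pol region carrying the splice acceptor, elements that support encapsidation and expression of the downstream insert. The payload is the NEK9 coding sequence with an N-terminal tag, listed simply as FLAG in the catalogue and annotated as 3xFLAG with an enterokinase site in the feature table. An EMCV IRES then links the puromycin N-acetyltransferase gene, so NEK9 and the selection marker are translated from one bicistronic transcript and puromycin-resistant cells should also express the tagged kinase. MMLV LTR sequences, part of them annotated as ΔU3 fragments, close the cassette. No separate internal promoter is annotated.

The construct suits transient expression or, after packaging into retrovirus, generation of stable puromycin-selected cell lines with FLAG-based detection or pulldown of NEK9. The associated publication concerns NEK9 as a selective autophagy adaptor for MYH9 in primary cilia formation.
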