Addgene plasmid #168269: pMRX-IPU-FLAG-NEK9
Purpose: Expresses NEK9 in mammalian cells
Depositing lab: Noboru Mizushima. Depositing organization: The University of Tokyo. Publication: NEK9 regulates primary cilia formation by acting as a selective autophagy adaptor for MYH9/myosin IIA. Yamamoto Y, Chino H, Tsukamoto S, Ode KL, Ueda HR, Mizushima N. Nat Commun. 2021 Jun 2;12(1):3292. doi: 10.1038/s41467-021-23599-7. PubMed 34078910.
Backbone
  Vector backbone: pMRX-IP
  Backbone manufacturer: Dr.Shoji Yamaoka of Tokyo Medical and Dental University
  Backbone size w/o insert (bp): 6100
  Total vector size (bp): 9177
  Vector type: Mammalian Expression
  Selectable markers: Puromycin
Growth in bacteria
  Bacterial resistance: Ampicillin, 100 μg/mL
  Growth temperature: 37°C
  Growth strain: DH5alpha
  Copy number: High Copy
Gene/Insert
  Gene/Insert name: NEK9 (alt name: NIMA related kinase 9)
  Species: H. sapiens (human)
  Insert size (bp): 2973
  GenBank ID: NM_001329237
  Entrez Gene: NEK9 (a.k.a. APUG, LCCS10, NC, NERCC, NERCC1)
  Tag / fusion protein: FLAG (N terminal on insert)
  Cloning method: Gibson Cloning
  Sequencing primers: 5′ ggctcgGGATCCtcggtgctgggcgagtacgagcg; 3′ gtagacccagcctctagGAATTCgggtCTCGAG
Resource information
  A portion of this plasmid was derived from a plasmid made by: It has the pMX backbone
Terms and licenses: Academic/Nonprofit Terms; Industry Terms: Not Available to Industry
How to cite: pMRX-IPU-FLAG-NEK9 was a gift from Noboru Mizushima (Addgene plasmid # 168269 ; http://n2t.net/addgene:168269 ; RRID:Addgene_168269)
